Addgene plasmid #208978: pDL
Purpose: (Empty Backbone) Dual-luciferase plasmid to measure enhancer activity in plants
Depositing lab: Stan Fields. Depositing organization: University of Washington. Publication: Plant enhancers exhibit both cooperative and additive interactions among their functional elements. Jores T, Tonnies J, Mueth NA, Romanowski A, Fields S, Cuperus JT, Queitsch C. Plant Cell. 2024 Mar 21:koae088. doi: 10.1093/plcell/koae088. PubMed 38513612.
Backbone
  Vector backbone: pPSup
  Backbone manufacturer: Jores et al, 2020
  Backbone size (bp): 5464
  Modifications to backbone: The GFP reporter gene in pPSup was replaced with a nanoluciferase gene controlled by the 35S minimal promoter followed by the synJ 5′ UTR. A luciferase gene driven by the Arabidopsis UBQ10 promoter was inserted between the T-DNA left border and the BlpR gene.
  Vector type: Plant Expression
  Selectable markers: Basta
Growth in bacteria
  Bacterial resistance: Spectinomycin, 50 μg/mL
  Growth temperature: 37°C
  Growth strain: DH5alpha
  Copy number: High Copy
Terms and licenses: Academic/Nonprofit Terms; Industry Terms: Not Available to Industry
How to cite: pDL was a gift from Stan Fields (Addgene plasmid # 208978 ; http://n2t.net/addgene:208978 ; RRID:Addgene_208978)
