[The description below was written by a language model from this plasmid's Addgene catalogue record and pLannotate feature annotations shown in this document.]
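Description:
pDL is an empty-backbone plant expression vector for dual-luciferase measurement of enhancer activity in plants. It is a T-DNA binary plasmid derived from pPSup. The sequenced record is about 9.2 kb, whereas the catalogue lists 5,464 bp for the backbone alone. A high-copy ColE1/pUC-type origin supports propagation in E. coli, and a pSa origin, of the kind used in small binary vectors, supports maintenance in Agrobacterium. Bacterial selection relies on an aadA (SmR) gene conferring spectinomycin/streptomycin resistance. Nopaline-type left and right border repeats delimit the region transferred into plant cells.

Three expression units lie within the T-DNA. The test reporter is a NanoLuc luciferase gene that replaced the GFP of pPSup. It is driven only by a minimal CaMV 35S promoter followed, according to the record, by the synJ 5′ UTR, and a fragment matching the pea rbcS-E9 terminator is annotated downstream. Because the minimal promoter has little activity by itself, NanoLuc output depends on candidate enhancer sequences cloned nearby. A fragment of the pBluescript multiple cloning site sits just upstream of the promoter, although the record does not specify the cloning site intended for enhancers.

The normalisation reporter is firefly luciferase (luc+) with a CaMV poly(A) signal, placed between the left border and the herbicide marker. The catalogue states it is driven by the Arabidopsis UBQ10 promoter, which probably corresponds to the unannotated stretch upstream of the luciferase coding sequence. The third unit is a NOS promoter–bar–NOS terminator cassette that gives Basta (phosphinothricin) resistance for plant selection. The remaining lacZα, lac promoter, T7 and T3 annotations are remnants of the cloning backbone.
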