Features (pLannotate 1.2.2; 24 found; start..end, strand, type, name):
     27..45      +  promoter       T7 promoter: promoter for bacteriophage T7 RNA polymerase
     54..108     -  misc_feature   MCS (fragment): pBluescript multiple cloning site
    151..197     +  promoter       minimal CaMV 35S promoter: minimal 35S promoter from cauliflower mosaic virus
    225..740     +  CDS            Nluc: NanoLuc® luciferase human codon-optimized
    770..788     +  promoter       URA3 promoter (fragment): S. cerevisiae URA3
   1014..1039    +  terminator     E9 terminator (fragment): terminator and polyadenylation signal from the pea rbcS-E9 gene
   1061..1079    -  promoter       T3 promoter: promoter for bacteriophage T3 RNA polymerase
   1124..1140    -  protein_bind   lac operator: The lac repressor binds to the lac operator to inhibit transcription in E. coli. This inhibition can be relieved by adding lactose or isopropyl-β-D-thiogalactopyranoside (IPTG). lac repressor encoded by lacI
   1148..1178    -  promoter       lac promoter: promoter for the E. coli lac operon
   1193..1214    -  protein_bind   CAP binding site: CAP binding activates transcription in the presence of cAMP. E. coli catabolite activator protein
   1227..1319    -  CDS            lacI (fragment): lac repressor; lacI; The lac repressor binds to the lac operator to inhibit transcription in E. coli. This inhibition can be relieved by adding lactose or isopropyl-β-D-thiogalactopyranoside (IPTG).
   1321..1445    -  rep_origin     RSF ori (fragment): Plasmids containing the RSF 1030 origin of replication can be propagated in E. coli cells that contain additional plasmids with compatible origins.
   1453..1477    +  misc_feature   RB T-DNA repeat: right border repeat from nopaline C58 T-DNA
   1568..2156    -  rep_origin     ori: high-copy-number ColE1/pMB1/pBR322/pUC origin of replication
   2327..3115    -  CDS            SmR: aminoglycoside adenylyltransferase (Murphy, 1985); aadA; confers resistance to spectinomycin and streptomycin
   3300..3401    +  CDS            TRA2_ECOLX (fragment): Protein predicted: Swiss-Prot protein existence level 4. Required for transposition of transposon Tn903. From Escherichia coli.
   3406..3841    +  rep_origin     pSa ori: origin of replication from bacterial plasmid pSa
   3969..3991    +  misc_feature   LB T-DNA repeat: left border repeat from nopaline C58 T-DNA (truncated)
   4004..4177    -  polyA_signal   CaMV poly(A) signal: cauliflower mosaic virus polyadenylation signal
   4209..5861    -  CDS            luciferase: firefly luciferase; luc+; enhanced luc+ version of the luciferase gene
   7900..8152    -  terminator     NOS terminator: nopaline synthase terminator and poly(A) signal
   8175..8723    -  CDS            bar: PAT_STRHY - Experimental evidence at protein level: Swiss-Prot protein existence level 1. Inactivates phosphinothricin (PPT) by transfer of an acetyl group from acetyl CoA. Can also acetylate demethylphosphinothricin but not PTT or glutamate. This enzyme is an effector of phosphinothricin tripeptide (PTT or bialaphos) resistance. From Streptomyces hygroscopicus. Introduced by genetic manipulation and expressed in glufosinate-tolerant maize by Dekalb Genetics.
   8765..8944    -  promoter       NOS promoter: nopaline synthase promoter
   9054..19      -  CDS            lacZα (fragment) (across the origin): LacZα fragment of β-galactosidase; lacZ fragment
>Addgene plasmid #208978 | pDL | addgene full sequence | sequence record 411125 | Addgene NGS Result
GTAAAACGACGGCCAGTGAGCGCGCGTAATACGACTCACTATAGGGCGAATTGGGTACCGGGCCCCCCCT
CGAGGTCGACGGTATCGATAAGCTTGATATCGAATTCCACTCCGAGACCACAAGGCGCGCCTAGTGGTCT
CCAGGAGCTGGCAAGACCCTTCCTCTATATAAGGAAGTTCATTTCATTTGGAGAGGACACGCTGGAATTC
TAGTATACTAAACCATGGTCTTCACACTCGAAGATTTCGTTGGGGACTGGCGACAGACAGCCGGCTACAA
CCTGGACCAAGTCCTTGAACAGGGAGGTGTGTCCAGTTTGTTTCAGAATCTCGGGGTGTCCGTAACTCCG
ATCCAAAGGATTGTCCTGAGCGGTGAAAATGGGCTGAAGATCGACATCCATGTCATCATCCCGTATGAAG
GTCTGAGCGGCGACCAAATGGGCCAGATCGAAAAAATTTTTAAGGTGGTGTACCCTGTGGATGATCATCA
CTTTAAGGTGATCCTGCACTATGGCACACTGGTAATCGACGGGGTTACGCCGAACATGATCGACTATTTC
GGACGGCCGTATGAAGGCATCGCCGTGTTCGACGGCAAAAAGATCACTGTAACAGGGACCCTGTGGAACG
GCAACAAAATTATCGACGAGCGCCTGATCAACCCCGACGGCTCCCTGCTGTTCCGAGTAACCATCAACGG
AGTGACCGGCTGGCGGCTGTGCGAACGCATTCTGGCGTAAAGCGGCCGCAAATTGCCCAGAATTAATTCC
CCAACTGCACAGAACAAATTTCCCTTTGCTTTTGTGTAGACCTCAAAACTTTATCCCCCATCTTTGATCT
TATCCCTTGTTTTTCTGCTTTTTTCTTCTTTCTTGGGTTTTGATTTCCGGACTTAACGTTTGTTTTCCGG
TTTGCGAGACATATTCTATCGGATTCTCAACTGTCTGATGAAATAAATATGTAATGTTCTATAAGTCTTT
CAATTTGATGGGATGTTCCACTTCTGTATAGGAGCCAATTGATTGACAACATGCATCAATCGGAGCTCCA
GCTTTTGTTCCCTTTAGTGAGGGTTAATTGCGCGCTTGGCGTAATCATGGTCATAGCTGTTTCCTGTGTG
AAATTGTTATCCGCTCACAATTCCACACAACATACGAGCCGGAAGCATAAAGTGTAAAGCCTGGGGTGCC
TAATGAGTGAGCTAACTCACATTAATTGCGTTGCGCTCACTGCCCGCTTTCCAGTCGGGAAACCTGTCGT
GCCAGCTGCATTAATGAATCGGCCAACGCTCGGGGAGAGGCGGTTTGCGTATTGGGCGCTCTTCCGCTTC
CTCGCTCACTGACTCGCTGCGCTCGGTCGTTCGGCTGCGGCGAGCGGTATCAGCTCACTCAAAGGCGGTA
ATACGGTTATCCACAGAATCAGGGGATAACGCAGGAAAGAACATGAAGGCCTTGACAGGATATATTGGCG
GGTAAACTAAGTCGCTGTATGTGTTTGTTTGAGATCTCATGTGAGCAAAAGGCCAGCAAAAGGCCAGGAA
CCGTAAAAAGGCCGCGTTGCTGGCGTTTTTCCATAGGCTCCGCCCCCCTGACGAGCATCACAAAAATCGA
CGCTCAAGTCAGAGGTGGCGAAACCCGACAGGACTATAAAGATACCAGGCGTTTCCCCCTGGAAGCTCCC
TCGTGCGCTCTCCTGTTCCGACCCTGCCGCTTACCGGATACCTGTCCGCCTTTCTCCCTTCGGGAAGCGT
GGCGCTTTCTCATAGCTCACGCTGTAGGTATCTCAGTTCGGTGTAGGTCGTTCGCTCCAAGCTGGGCTGT
GTGCACGAACCCCCCGTTCAGCCCGACCGCTGCGCCTTATCCGGTAACTATCGTCTTGAGTCCAACCCGG
TAAGACACGACTTATCGCCACTGGCAGCAGCCACTGGTAACAGGATTAGCAGAGCGAGGTATGTAGGCGG
TGCTACAGAGTTCTTGAAGTGGTGGCCTAACTACGGCTACACTAGAAGAACAGTATTTGGTATCTGCGCT
CTGCTGAAGCCAGTTACCTTCGGAAGAAGAGTTGGTAGCTCTTGATCCGGCAAACAAACCACCGCTGGTA
GCGGTGGTTTTTTTGTTTGCAAGCAGCAGATTACGCGCAGAAAAAAAGGATCTCAAGAAGATCCTTTGAT
CTTTTCTACGGGGTCTGACGCTCAGTGGAACGAAAACTCACGTTAAGGGATTTTGGTCATTAGATTATCA
AAAAGGATCTTCACCTAGATCCTTTTAAATTAAAAATGAAGTTTTAAATCAATCTAAAGTATATATGTGT
AACATTGGTCTAGTGATTATTTGCCGACTACCTTGGTGATCTCGCCTTTCACGTAGTGAACAAATTCTTC
CAACTGATCTGCGCGCGAGGCCAAGCGATCTTCTTGTCCAAGATAAGCCTGCCTAGCTTCAAGTATGACG
GGCTGATACTGGGCCGGCAGGCGCTCCATTGCCCAGTCGGCAGCGACATCCTTCGGCGCGATTTTGCCGG
TTACTGCGCTGTACCAAATGCGGGACAACGTAAGCACTACATTTCGCTCATCGCCAGCCCAGTCGGGCGG
CGAGTTCCATAGCGTTAAGGTTCCATTTAGCGCCTCAAATAGATCCTGTTCAGGAACCGGATCAAAGAGT
TCCTCCGCCGCTGGACCTACCAAGGCAACGCTATGTTCTCTTGCTTTTGTCAGCAAGATAGCCAGATCAA
TGTCGATCGTGGCTGGCTCGAAGATACCTGCAAGAATGTCATTGCGCTGCCATTCTCCAAATTGCAGTTC
GCGCTTAGCTGGATAACGCCACGGAATGATGTCGTCGTGCACAACAATGGTGACTTCTACAGCGCGGAGA
ATCTCGCTCTCTCCAGGGGAAGCCGAAGTTTCCAAAAGGTCGTTGATCAAAGCTCGCCGCGTTGTTTCAT
CAAGCCTTACGGTCACCGTAACCAGCAAATCAATATCACTGTGTGGCTTCAGGCCGCCATCCACTGCGGA
GCCGTACAAATGTACGGCCAGCAACGTCGGTTCGAGATGGCGCTCGATGACGCCAACTACCTCTGATAGT
TGAGTCGATACTTCGGCGATCACCGCTTCCCTCATAACACCCCTTGTATTACTGTTTATGTAAGCAGACA
GTTTTATTGTTCATGATGATATATTTTTATCTTGTGCAATGTAACATCAGAGATTTTGAGACACAACGTG
GCTTTGTTGAATAAATCGAACTTTTGCTGAGTTGAAGGATCAGATCACGCATCTTCCCGACAACGCAGAC
CGTTCCGTGGCAAAGCAAAAGTTCAAAATCACCAACTGGTCCACCTACAACAAAGCTCTCATCAACCGTG
GCTCCCTCACTTTCTGGCTGGATGATGGGGCGATTCAGGCGATCCCCATCCAACAGCCCGCCGTCGAGCG
GGCTTTTTTATCCCCGGAAGCCTGTGGATAGAGGGTAGTTATCCACGTGAAACCGCTAATGCCCCGCAAA
GCCTTGATTCACGGGGCTTTCCGGCCCGCTCCAAAAACTATCCACGTGAAATCGCTAATCAGGGTACGTG
AAATCGCTAATCGGAGTACGTGAAATCGCTAATAAGGTCACGTGAAATCGCTAATCAAAAAGGCACGTGA
GAACGCTAATAGCCCTTTCAGATCAACAGCTTGCAAACACCCCTCGCTCCGGCAAGTAGTTACAGCAAGT
AGTATGTTCAATTAGCTTTTCAATTATGAATATATATATCAATTATTGGTCGCCCTTGGCTTGTGGACAA
TGCGCTACGCGCACCGGCTCCGCCCGTGGACAACCGCAAGCGGTTGCCCACCGTCGAGCGCCTTTGCCCA
CAACCCGGCGGCCGGCCGCAACAGATCGTTTTATAAATTTTTTTTTTTTGAAAAAGAAAAAGCCCGAAAG
GCGGCAACCTCTCGGGCTTCTGGATTTCCGATCCCCGGAATTAGATCTTGGCAGGATATATTGTGGTGTA
ACGTTATCAGCTTATCTGGATTTTAGTACTGGATTTTGGTTTTAGGAATTAGAAATTTTATTGATAGAAG
TATTTTACAAATACAAATACATACTAAGGGTTTCTTATATGCTCAACACATGAGCGAAACCCTATAGGAA
CCCTAATTCCCTTATCTGGGAACTACTCACACATTATTATGGAGAAACTCGAGCTTGTCGATCGACTCTA
GCTAGAGCTTACACGGCGATCTTTCCGCCCTTCTTGGCCTTTATGAGGATCTCTCTGATTTTTCTTGCGT
CGAGTTTTCCGGTAAGACCTTTCGGTACTTCGTCCACAAACACAACTCCTCCGCGCAACTTTTTCGCGGT
TGTTACTTGACTGGCGACGTAATCCACGATCTCTTTTTCCGTCATCGTCTTTCCGTGCTCCAAAACAACA
ACGGCGGCGGGAAGTTCACCGGCGTCATCGTCGGGAAGACCTGCGACACCTGCGTCGAAGATGTTGGGGT
GTTGGAGCAAGATGGATTCCAATTCAGCGGGAGCCACCTGATAGCCTTTGTACTTAATCAGAGACTTCAG
GCGGTCAACGATGAAGAAGTGTTCGTCTTCGTCCCAGTAAGCTATGTCTCCAGAATGTAGCCATCCATCC
TTGTCAATCAAGGCGTTGGTCGCTTCCGGATTGTTTACATAACCGGACATAATCATAGGACCTCTCACAC
ACAGTTCGCCTCTTTGATTAACGCCCAGCGTTTTCCCGGTATCCAGATCCACAACCTTCGCTTCAAAAAA
TGGAACAACTTTACCGACCGCGCCCGGTTTATCATCCCCCTCGGGTGTAATCAGAATAGCTGATGTAGTC
TCAGTGAGCCCATATCCTTGCCTGATACCTGGCAGATGGAACCTCTTGGCAACCGCTTCCCCGACTTCCT
TAGAGAGGGGAGCGCCACCAGAAGCAATTTCGTGTAAATTAGATAAATCGTATTTGTCAATCAGAGTGCT
TTTGGCGAAGAAGGAGAATAGGGTTGGCACCAGCAGCGCACTTTGAATCTTGTAATCCTGAAGGCTCCTC
AGAAACAGCTCTTCTTCAAATCTATACATTAAGACGACTCGAAATCCACATATCAAATATCCGAGTGTAG
TAAACATTCCAAAACCGTGATGGAATGGAACAACACTTAAAATCGCAGTATCCGGAATGATTTGATTGCC
AAAAATAGGATCTCTGGCATGCGAGAATCTCACGCAGGCAGTTCTATGAGGCAGAGCGACACCTTTAGGC
AGACCAGTAGATCCAGAGGAGTTCATGATCAGTGCAATTGTCTTGTCCCTATCGAAGGACTCTGGCACAA
AATCGTATTCATTAAAACCGGGAGGTAGATGAGATGTGACGAACGTGTACATCGACTGAAATCCCTGGTA
ATCCGTTTTAGAATCCATGATAATAATTTTTTGGATGATTGGGAGCTTTTTTTGCACGTTCAAAATTTTT
TGCAACCCCTTTTTGGAAACGAACACCACGGTAGGCTGCGAAATGCCCATACTGTTGAGCAATTCACGTT
CATTATAAATGTCGTTCGCGGGCGCAACTGCAACTCCGATAAATAACGCGCCCAACACCGGCATAAAGAA
TTGAAGAGAGTTTTCACTGCATACGACGATTCTGTGATTTGTATTCAGCCCATATCGTTTCATAGCTTCT
GCCAACCGAACGGACATTTCGAAGTACTCAGCGTAAGTGATGTCCACCTCGATATGTGCATCTGTAAAAG
CAATTGTTCCAGGAACCAGGGCGTATCTCTTCATAGCCTTATGCAGTTGCTCTCCAGCGGTTCCATCTTC
CAGCGGATAGAATGGCGCCGGGCCTTTCTTTATGTTTTTGGCGTCTTCCATCTGTTAATCAGAAAAACTC
AGATTAATCGACAAATTCGATCGCACAAACTAGAAACTAACACCAGATCTAGATAGAAATCACAAATCGA
AGAGTAATTATTCGACAAAACTCAAATTATTTGAACAAATCGGATGATATCTATGAAACCCTAATCGAGA
ATTAAGATGATATCTAACGATCAAACCCAGAAAATCGTCTTCGATCTAAGATTAACAGAATCTAAACCAA
AGAACATATACGAAATTGGGATCGAACGAAAACAAAATCGAAGATTTTGAGAGAATAAGGAACACAGAAA
TTTACCTTGATCACGGTAGAGAGAATTGAGAGAAAGTTTTTAAGATTTTGAGAAATTGAAATCTGAATTG
TGAAGAAGAAGAGCTCTTTGGGTATTGTTTTATAGAAGAAGAAGAAGAAAAGACGAGGACGACTAGGTCA
CGAGAAAGCTAAGGCGGTGAAGCAATAGCTAATAATAAAATGACACGTGTATTGAGCGTTGTTTACACGC
AAAGTTGTTTTTGGCTAATTGCCTTATTTTTAGGTTGAGGAAAAGTATTTGTGCTTTGAGTTGATAAACA
CGACTCGTGTGTGCCGGCTGCAACCACTTTGACGCCGTTTATTACTGACTCGTCGACAACCACAATTTCT
AACGGTCGTCATAAGATCCAGCCGTTGAGATTTAACGATCGTTACGATTTATATTTTTTTAGCATTATCG
TTTTATTTTTTAAATATACGGTGGAGCTGAAAATTGGCAATAATTGAACCGTGGGTCCCACTGCATTGAA
GCGTATTTCGTATTTTCTAGAATTCTTCGTGCTTTATTTCTTTTCCTTTTTGTTTTTTTTTGCCATTTAT
CTAATGCAAGTGGGCTTATAAAATCAGTGAATTTCTTGGAAAAGTAACTTCTTTATCGTATAACATATTG
TGAAATTATCCATTTCTTTTAATTTTTTAGTGTTATTGGATATTTTTGTATGATTATTGATTTGCATAGG
ATAATGACTTTTGTATCAAGTTGGTGAACAAGTCTCGTTAAAAAAGGCAAGTGGTTTGGTGACTCGATTT
ATTCTTGTTATTTAATTCATATATCAATGGATCTTATTTGGGGCCTGGTCCATATTTAACACTCGTGTTC
AGTCCAATGACCAATAATATTTTTTCATTAATAACAATGTAACAAGAATGATACACAAAACATTCTTTGA
ATAAGTTCGCTATGAAGAAGGGAACTTATCCGGTCCTAGATCATCAGTTCATACAAACCTCCATAGAGTT
CAACATCTTAAACAAGAATATCCTGATCTGAAGAATGTGGAGGCTTTAGTCCCTTGGATACTTGGGAGGC
TGTGGAAGAACAGAAACGAGCTGGTGCTTAAAGGGAGGGAATTTGGAACCAATGAGGTATTAGTAAGGAC
ACAAGAAGATGCAGATGAGTGGATTAGAAGGAAAGAGGCTCAGAATGTAAGGAAAGCACCAACCACAACA
CCGTCGGGACAGACGAGAAACATGGGAAGCTCCACCACAATCTTGGGTTAAGTGCAACTTTGATGGGGCA
TGGCCAACAGAAGGATTAAAATGTGGCTTAGGGTGGGTGCTTCGCGATCATACAGGGAAGGTGTTATGGT
TAGGTGCAAGAGCTGTGGTAAAAGTAAGAAGCGTGCTGGAAGTAGAAGTGGAGGCTCTTAGATGGGCTGT
GCTGTCATTATCCCGATTCAATTATAGGAAGATCATTTTTGAGGTGGATTCTCAGCAACTTGTGTCTTTG
GTTACATGAAAGTTATGCTTGTCAAGTCTCAATCCAATTATCCAAGACATAAAGTATCTACTTAGCAAGT
TTGAGGATTTTATGCTTGTGCATACAAGCCGAGAAGGAAATGGAGTGGCAGATAGAATAGCTAAGGAATC
TCTTTCTTTTGAGAATTATGATCTAAAGTTGTATTCTATTGTACCAATTTGGGTTAAAAGCTCTGTTGAG
CTAGACTGTGTATCCATAAATGGGTGAATGGAAAGTTTGTTGTTGAGCGCATGCCGGTCGATCTAGTAAC
ATAGATGACACCGCGCGCGATAATTTATCCTAGTTTGCGCGCTATATTTTGTTTTCTATCGCGTATTAAA
TGTATAATTGCGGGACTCTAATCATAAAAACCCATCTCATAAATAACGTCATGCATTACATGTTAATTAT
TACATGCTTAACGTAATTCAACAGAAATTATATGATAATCATCGCAAGACCGGCAACAGGATTCAATCTT
AAGAAACTTTATTGCCAAATGTTTTAACGATCTGCTTGACTCTAGGGGTCATCAGATTTCGGTGACGGGC
AGGACCGGACGGGGCGGCACCGGCAGGCTGAAGTCCAGCTGCCAGAAACCCACGTCATGCCAGTTCCCGT
GCTTGAAGCCGGCCGCCCGCAGCATGCCGCGGGGGGCATATCCGAGCGCCTCGTGCATGCGCACGCTCGG
GTCGTTGGGCAGCCCGATGACAGCGACCACGCTCTTGAAGCCCTGTGCCTCCAGGGACTTCAGCAGGTGG
GTGTAGAGCGTGGAGCCCAGTCCCGTCCGCTGGTGGCGGGGGGAGACGTACACGGTGGACTCGGCCGTCC
AGTCGTAGGCGTTGCGTGCCTTCCAGGGACCCGCGTAGGCGATGCCGGCGACCTCGCCGTCCACCTCGGC
GACGAGCCAGGGATAGCGCTCCCGCAGACGGACGAGGTCGTCCGTCCACTCCTGCGGTTCCTGCGGCTCG
GTACGGAAGTTGACCGTGCTTGTCTCGATGTAGTGGTTGACGATGGTGCAGACCGCCGGCATGTCCGCCT
CGGTGGCACGGCGGATGTCGGCCGGGCGTCGTTCTGGGCTCATGGTAGATCCCCTCGATCGAGTTGAGAG
TGAATATGAGACTCTAATTGGATACCGAGGGGAATTTATGGAACGTCAGTGGAGCATTTTTGACAAGAAA
TATTTGCTAGCTTATAGTGACCTTAGGCGACTTTTGAACGCGCAATAATGGTTTCTGACGTATGTGCTTA
GCTCATTAAACTCCAGAAACCCGCGGCTCAGTGGCTCCTTCAACGTTGCGGTTCTGTCAGTTCCAAACGT
AAAACGGCTTGTCCCGCGTCATCGGCGGGGGTCATAACGTGACTCCCTTAATTCTCCGCTCATGATCGAT
AACATTAACGCTTACAATTTCCATTCGCCATTCAGGCTGCGCAACTGTTGGGAAGGGCGATCGGTGCGGG
CCTCTTCGCTATTACGCCAGCTGGCGAAAGGGGGATGTGCTGCAAGGCGATTAAGTTGGGTAACGCCAGG
GTTTTCCCAGTCACGACGTT
